Addgene plasmid #217306: pLG1 library vector (pU6-sgRNA Ef1alpha-Puro-T2A-mcherry)
Purpose: sgRNA mcherry + Puromycin
Depositing lab: Luke Gilbert. Depositing organization: University of California, San Francisco (UCSF).
Backbone
  Vector backbone: N/A
  Vector type: CRISPR
  Selectable markers: Puromycin
Growth in bacteria
  Bacterial resistance: Ampicillin, 100 μg/mL
  Growth temperature: 37°C
  Growth strain: NEB Stable
  Copy number: Unknown
Gene/Insert
  Gene/Insert name: pU6-sgRNA, Ef1alpha-Puro-T2A-mcherry
  gRNA/shRNA sequence: TTGGACGACTAGTTAGGCGTGTA
  Species: Synthetic
  Promoter: U6, Ef1alpha
  Cloning method: Unknown
  Sequencing primers: 5′ actgacgggcacatgca
Terms and licenses: Academic/Nonprofit Terms; Industry Terms: Not Available to Industry
How to cite: pLG1 library vector (pU6-sgRNA Ef1alpha-Puro-T2A-mcherry) was a gift from Luke Gilbert (Addgene plasmid # 217306 ; http://n2t.net/addgene:217306 ; RRID:Addgene_217306)
