[The description below was written by a language model from this plasmid's Addgene catalogue record and pLannotate feature annotations shown in this document.]
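Description:
pLG1 library vector (pU6-sgRNA Ef1alpha-Puro-T2A-mcherry) is an 8,889 nt CRISPR guide-RNA expression plasmid. The record lists no backbone name, but the annotated features show an HIV-1-derived lentiviral transfer vector. A CMV enhancer/promoter sits upstream of a truncated 5' LTR and would drive transcription of the viral genome in packaging cells. It is followed by the Ψ packaging signal with a gag fragment, the Rev response element for Rev-dependent nuclear export, and the cPPT/CTS. A WPRE, which boosts transcript stability and expression, precedes a second truncated LTR at the 3' end. In bacteria the plasmid is maintained through a high-copy ColE1/pUC-type origin and selected with ampicillin via β-lactamase.

The payload consists of two expression units. According to the catalogue fields, a U6 promoter drives an sgRNA. The annotation software did not flag the U6 promoter itself, but it did detect a fragment of the Streptococcus pyogenes tracrRNA, corresponding to the Cas9 guide scaffold. The deposited plasmid carries a guide sequence in the protospacer position; the record does not state its target or whether it is a placeholder. Downstream, the EF-1α promoter drives puromycin N-acetyltransferase and mCherry, joined by a T2A self-cleaving peptide according to the construct name, so that a single transcript yields both the drug-resistance marker and the red fluorescent reporter. Two loxP sites flank the region spanning the sgRNA scaffold through mCherry, which in principle would allow Cre-mediated excision.

As the name indicates, the vector serves as a backbone for cloning sgRNA libraries. Cells that receive a guide can be selected with puromycin or tracked and sorted by mCherry fluorescence. Cas9 or a dCas9 effector is not encoded and must be supplied separately.
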