Features (pLannotate 1.2.2; 23 found; start..end, strand, type, name):
     31..83      -  misc_feature   bom (fragment): basis of mobility region from pBR322
    238..617     +  enhancer       CMV enhancer: human cytomegalovirus immediate early enhancer
    618..817     +  promoter       CMV promoter: human cytomegalovirus (CMV) immediate early promoter
    835..1015    +  LTR            5' LTR (truncated): truncated 5' long terminal repeat (LTR) from HIV-1
   1062..1187    +  misc_feature   HIV-1 Ψ: packaging signal of human immunodeficiency virus type 1
   1171..1509    +  CDS            HIV-1 gag (fragment): gag protein from human immunodeficiency virus 1; gag
   1684..1917    +  misc_feature   RRE: The Rev response element (RRE) of HIV-1 allows for Rev-dependent mRNA export from the nucleus to the cytoplasm.
   2294..2394    +  CDS            Rev (fragment): human immunodeficiency virus 1 (HIV-1) Rev protein; rev; enhances nuclear export of unspliced and incompletely spliced viral mRNAs
   2444..2561    +  misc_feature   cPPT/CTS: central polypurine tract and central termination sequence of HIV-1
   2814..2847    +  protein_bind   loxP: Cre-mediated recombination occurs in the 8-bp core sequence (GCATACAT). Cre recombinase
   2972..3039    +  misc_RNA       tracrRNA (fragment): trans-activating CRISPR RNA for the Streptococcus pyogenes CRISPR/Cas9 system
   3104..4275    +  promoter       EF-1α promoter: strong constitutive promoter for human elongation factor EF-1α
   4287..4883    +  CDS            PuroR: puromycin N-acetyltransferase; pac from Streptomyces alboniger; confers resistance to puromycin
   4959..5666    +  CDS            mCherry: mCherry is a basic (constitutively fluorescent) red fluorescent protein published in 2004, derived from Discosoma sp.. It is reported to be a very rapidly-maturing monomer with low acid sensitivity.
   5689..5722    +  protein_bind   loxP: Cre-mediated recombination occurs in the 8-bp core sequence (GCATACAT). Cre recombinase
   5755..5778    +  misc_feature   MCS (fragment): pBluescript multiple cloning site
   5778..6366    +  misc_feature   WPRE: woodchuck hepatitis virus posttranscriptional regulatory element
   6367..6386    +  misc_feature   MCS (fragment): pBluescript multiple cloning site
   6388..6888    +  CDS            nef (fragment): NEF_HV1LA - Experimental evidence at protein level: Swiss-Prot protein existence level 1. Extracellular Nef protein targets CD4(+) T-lymphocytes for apoptosis by interacting with CXCR4 surface receptors. From Human immunodeficiency virus type 1 group M subtype B (isolate Lai) (HIV-1).
   6895..7075    +  LTR            5' LTR (truncated): truncated 5' long terminal repeat (LTR) from HIV-1
   7137..7725    -  rep_origin     ori: high-copy-number ColE1/pMB1/pBR322/pUC origin of replication
   7896..8756    -  CDS            AmpR: β-lactamase; bla; confers resistance to ampicillin, carbenicillin, and related antibiotics
   8757..8861    -  promoter       AmpR promoter: bla
>Addgene plasmid #217306 | pLG1 library vector (pU6-sgRNA Ef1alpha-Puro-T2A-mcherry) | addgene full sequence | sequence record 429721 | Addgene NGS Result
GTCGACGGATCGGGAGATCTCCCGATCCCCTATGGTGCACTCTCAGTACAATCTGCTCTGATGCCGCATA
GTTAAGCCAGTATCTGCTCCCTGCTTGTGTGTTGGAGGTCGCTGAGTAGTGCGCGAGCAAAATTTAAGCT
ACAACAAGGCAAGGCTTGACCGACAATTGCATGAAGAATCTGCTTAGGGTTAGGCGTTTTGCGCTGCTTC
GCGATGTACGGGCCAGATATACGCGTTGACATTGATTATTGACTAGTTATTAATAGTAATCAATTACGGG
GTCATTAGTTCATAGCCCATATATGGAGTTCCGCGTTACATAACTTACGGTAAATGGCCCGCCTGGCTGA
CCGCCCAACGACCCCCGCCCATTGACGTCAATAATGACGTATGTTCCCATAGTAACGCCAATAGGGACTT
TCCATTGACGTCAATGGGTGGAGTATTTACGGTAAACTGCCCACTTGGCAGTACATCAAGTGTATCATAT
GCCAAGTACGCCCCCTATTGACGTCAATGACGGTAAATGGCCCGCCTGGCATTATGCCCAGTACATGACC
TTATGGGACTTTCCTACTTGGCAGTACATCTACGTATTAGTCATCGCTATTACCATGGTGATGCGGTTTT
GGCAGTACATCAATGGGCGTGGATAGCGGTTTGACTCACGGGGATTTCCAAGTCTCCACCCCATTGACGT
CAATGGGAGTTTGTTTTGGCACCAAAATCAACGGGACTTTCCAAAATGTCGTAACAACTCCGCCCCATTG
ACGCAAATGGGCGGTAGGCGTGTACGGTGGGAGGTCTATATAAGCAGCGCGTTTTGCCTGTACTGGGTCT
CTCTGGTTAGACCAGATCTGAGCCTGGGAGCTCTCTGGCTAACTAGGGAACCCACTGCTTAAGCCTCAAT
AAAGCTTGCCTTGAGTGCTTCAAGTAGTGTGTGCCCGTCTGTTGTGTGACTCTGGTAACTAGAGATCCCT
CAGACCCTTTTAGTCAGTGTGGAAAATCTCTAGCAGTGGCGCCCGAACAGGGACTTGAAAGCGAAAGGGA
AACCAGAGGAGCTCTCTCGACGCAGGACTCGGCTTGCTGAAGCGCGCACGGCAAGAGGCGAGGGGCGGCG
ACTGGTGAGTACGCCAAAAATTTTGACTAGCGGAGGCTAGAAGGAGAGAGATGGGTGCGAGAGCGTCAGT
ATTAAGCGGGGGAGAATTAGATCGCGATGGGAAAAAATTCGGTTAAGGCCAGGGGGAAAGAAAAAATATA
AATTAAAACATATAGTATGGGCAAGCAGGGAGCTAGAACGATTCGCAGTTAATCCTGGCCTGTTAGAAAC
ATCAGAAGGCTGTAGACAAATACTGGGACAGCTACAACCATCCCTTCAGACAGGATCAGAAGAACTTAGA
TCATTATATAATACAGTAGCAACCCTCTATTGTGTGCATCAAAGGATAGAGATAAAAGACACCAAGGAAG
CTTTAGACAAGATAGAGGAAGAGCAAAACAAAAGTAAGACCACCGCACAGCAAGCGGCCGGCCGCTGATC
TTCAGACCTGGAGGAGGAGATATGAGGGACAATTGGAGAAGTGAATTATATAAATATAAAGTAGTAAAAA
TTGAACCATTAGGAGTAGCACCCACCAAGGCAAAGAGAAGAGTGGTGCAGAGAGAAAAAAGAGCAGTGGG
AATAGGAGCTTTGTTCCTTGGGTTCTTGGGAGCAGCAGGAAGCACTATGGGCGCAGCGTCAATGACGCTG
ACGGTACAGGCCAGACAATTATTGTCTGGTATAGTGCAGCAGCAGAACAATTTGCTGAGGGCTATTGAGG
CGCAACAGCATCTGTTGCAACTCACAGTCTGGGGCATCAAGCAGCTCCAGGCAAGAATCCTGGCTGTGGA
AAGATACCTAAAGGATCAACAGCTCCTGGGGATTTGGGGTTGCTCTGGAAAACTCATTTGCACCACTGCT
GTGCCTTGGAATGCTAGTTGGAGTAATAAATCTCTGGAACAGATTTGGAATCACACGACCTGGATGGAGT
GGGACAGAGAAATTAACAATTACACAAGCTTAATACACTCCTTAATTGAAGAATCGCAAAACCAGCAAGA
AAAGAATGAACAAGAATTATTGGAATTAGATAAATGGGCAAGTTTGTGGAATTGGTTTAACATAACAAAT
TGGCTGTGGTATATAAAATTATTCATAATGATAGTAGGAGGCTTGGTAGGTTTAAGAATAGTTTTTGCTG
TACTTTCTATAGTGAATAGAGTTAGGCAGGGATATTCACCATTATCGTTTCAGACCCACCTCCCAACCCC
GAGGGGACCCGACAGGCCCGAAGGAATAGAAGAAGAAGGTGGAGAGAGAGACAGAGACAGATCCATTCGA
TTAGTGAACGGATCGGCACTGCGTGCGCCAATTCTGCAGACAAATGGCAGTATTCATCCACAATTTTAAA
AGAAAAGGGGGGATTGGGGGGTACAGTGCAGGGGAAAGAATAGTAGACATAATAGCAACAGACATACAAA
CTAAAGAATTACAAAAACAAATTACAAAAATTCAAAATTTTCGGGTTTATTACAGGGACAGCAGAGATCC
AGTTTGGTTAGTACCGGGCCCGCTCTAGAGATCCGACGCGCCATCTCTAGGCCCGCGCCGGCCCCCTCGC
ACGGACTTGTGGGAGAAGCTCGGCTACTCCCCTGCCCCGGTTAATTTGCATATAATATTTCCTAGTAACT
ATAGAGGCTTAATGTGCGATAAAAGACAGATAATCTGTTCTTTTTAATACTAGCTACATTTTACATGATA
GGCTTGGATTTCTATAACTTCGTATAGCATACATTATACGAAGTTATAAACAGCACAAAAGGAAACTCAC
CCTAACTGTAAAGTAATTGTGTGTTTTGAGACTATAAGTATCCCTTGGAGAACCACCTTGTTGGACGACT
AGTTAGGCGTGTAGTTTAAGAGCTAAGCTGGAAACAGCATAGCAAGTTTAAATAAGGCTAGTCCGTTATC
AACTTGAAAAAGTGGCACCGAGTCGGTGCTTTTTTTCTCGAGTACTAGGATCCATTAGGCGGCCGCGTGG
ATAACCGTATTACCGCCATGCATGTGCCCGTCAGTGGGCAGAGCGCACATCGCCCACAGTCCCCGAGAAG
TTGGGGGGAGGGGTCGGCAATTGAACCGGTGCCTAGAGAAGGTGGCGCGGGGTAAACTGGGAAAGTGATG
TCGTGTACTGGCTCCGCCTTTTTCCCGAGGGTGGGGGAGAACCGTATATAAGTGCAGTAGTCGCCGTGAA
CGTTCTTTTTCGCAACGGGTTTGCCGCCAGAACACAGGTAAGTGCCGTGTGTGGTTCCCGCGGGCCTGGC
CTCTTTACGGGTTATGGCCCTTGCGTGCCTTGAATTACTTCCACCTGGCTGCAGTACGTGATTCTTGATC
CCGAGCTTCGGGTTGGAAGTGGGTGGGAGAGTTCGAGGCCTTGCGCTTAAGGAGCCCCTTCGCCTCGTGC
TTGAGTTGAGGCCTGGCCTGGGCGCTGGGGCCGCCGCGTGCGAATCTGGTGGCACCTTCGCGCCTGTCTC
GCTGCTTTCGATAAGTCTCTAGCCATTTAAAATTTTTGATGACCTGCTGCGACGCTTTTTTTCTGGCAAG
ATAGTCTTGTAAATGCGGGCCAAGATCTGCACACTGGTATTTCGGTTTTTGGGGCCGCGGGCGGCGACGG
GGCCCGTGCGTCCCAGCGCACATGTTCGGCGAGGCGGGGCCTGCGAGCGCGGCCACCGAGAATCGGACGG
GGGTAGTCTCAAGCTGGCCGGCCTGCTCTGGTGCCTGGCCTCGCGCCGCCGTGTATCGCCCCGCCCTGGG
CGGCAAGGCTGGCCCGGTCGGCACCAGTTGCGTGAGCGGAAAGATGGCCGCTTCCCGGCCCTGCTGCAGG
GAGCTCAAAATGGAGGACGCGGCGCTCGGGAGAGCGGGCGGGTGAGTCACCCACACAAAGGAAAAGGGCC
TTTCCGTCCTCAGCCGTCGCTTCATGTGACTCCACGGAGTACCGGGCGCCGTCCAGGCACCTCGATTAGT
TCTCGCGCTTTTGGAGTACGTCGTCTTTAGGTTGGGGGGAGGGGTTTTATGCGATGGAGTTTCCCCACAC
TGAGTGGGTGGAGACTGAAGTTAGGCCAGCTTGGCACTTGATGTAATTCTCCTTGGAATTTGCCCTTTTT
GAGTTTGGATCTTGGTTCATTCTCAAGCCTCAGACAGTGGTTCAAAGTTTTTTTCTTCCATTTCAGGTGT
CGTGAGCTAGCCCACCATGACCGAGTACAAGCCCACGGTGCGCCTCGCCACCCGCGACGACGTCCCCCGG
GCCGTACGCACCCTCGCCGCCGCGTTCGCCGACTACCCCGCCACGCGCCACACCGTCGACCCGGACCGCC
ACATCGAGCGGGTCACCGAGCTGCAAGAACTCTTCCTCACGCGCGTCGGGCTCGACATCGGCAAGGTGTG
GGTCGCGGACGACGGCGCCGCGGTGGCGGTCTGGACCACGCCGGAGAGCGTCGAAGCGGGGGCGGTGTTC
GCCGAGATCGGCCCGCGCATGGCCGAGTTGAGCGGTTCCCGGCTGGCCGCGCAGCAACAGATGGAAGGCC
TCCTGGCGCCGCACCGGCCCAAGGAGCCCGCGTGGTTCCTGGCCACCGTCGGCGTCTCGCCCGACCACCA
GGGCAAGGGTCTGGGCAGCGCCGTCGTGCTCCCCGGAGTGGAGGCGGCCGAGCGCGCCGGGGTGCCCGCC
TTCCTGGAGACCTCCGCGCCCCGCAACCTCCCCTTCTACGAGCGGCTCGGCTTCACCGTCACCGCCGACG
TCGAGGTGCCCGAAGGACCGCGCACCTGGTGCATGACCCGCAAGCCCGGTGCCGGATCGGGAGAGGGCAG
AGGAAGTCTGCTAACATGCGGTGACGTCGAGGAGAATCCTGGCCCACCGGTCGCCACCATGGTGAGCAAG
GGCGAGGAGGATAACATGGCCATCATCAAGGAGTTCATGCGCTTCAAGGTGCACATGGAGGGCTCCGTGA
ACGGCCACGAGTTCGAGATCGAGGGCGAGGGCGAGGGCCGCCCCTACGAGGGCACCCAGACCGCCAAGCT
GAAGGTGACCAAGGGTGGCCCCCTGCCCTTCGCCTGGGACATCCTGTCCCCTCAGTTCATGTACGGCTCC
AAGGCCTACGTGAAGCACCCCGCCGACATCCCCGACTACTTGAAGCTGTCCTTCCCCGAGGGCTTCAAGT
GGGAGCGCGTGATGAACTTCGAGGACGGCGGCGTGGTGACCGTGACCCAGGACTCCTCCCTGCAGGACGG
CGAGTTCATCTACAAGGTGAAGCTGCGCGGCACCAACTTCCCCTCCGACGGCCCCGTAATGCAGAAGAAG
ACCATGGGCTGGGAGGCCTCCTCCGAGCGGATGTACCCCGAGGACGGCGCCCTGAAGGGCGAGATCAAGC
AGAGGCTGAAGCTGAAGGACGGCGGCCACTACGACGCTGAGGTCAAGACCACCTACAAGGCCAAGAAGCC
CGTGCAGCTGCCCGGCGCCTACAACGTCAACATCAAGTTGGACATCACCTCCCACAACGAGGACTACACC
ATCGTGGAACAGTACGAACGCGCCGAGGGCCGCCACTCCACCGGCGGCATGGACGAGCTGTACAAGTAAG
AATTCGTCGAGGGACCTAATAACTTCGTATAGCATACATTATACGAAGTTATACATGTTTAAGGGTTCCG
GTTCCACTAGGTACAATTCGATATCAAGCTTATCGATAATCAACCTCTGGATTACAAAATTTGTGAAAGA
TTGACTGGTATTCTTAACTATGTTGCTCCTTTTACGCTATGTGGATACGCTGCTTTAATGCCTTTGTATC
ATGCTATTGCTTCCCGTATGGCTTTCATTTTCTCCTCCTTGTATAAATCCTGGTTGCTGTCTCTTTATGA
GGAGTTGTGGCCCGTTGTCAGGCAACGTGGCGTGGTGTGCACTGTGTTTGCTGACGCAACCCCCACTGGT
TGGGGCATTGCCACCACCTGTCAGCTCCTTTCCGGGACTTTCGCTTTCCCCCTCCCTATTGCCACGGCGG
AACTCATCGCCGCCTGCCTTGCCCGCTGCTGGACAGGGGCTCGGCTGTTGGGCACTGACAATTCCGTGGT
GTTGTCGGGGAAATCATCGTCCTTTCCTTGGCTGCTCGCCTGTGTTGCCACCTGGATTCTGCGCGGGACG
TCCTTCTGCTACGTCCCTTCGGCCCTCAATCCAGCGGACCTTCCTTCCCGCGGCCTGCTGCCGGCTCTGC
GGCCTCTTCCGCGTCTTCGCCTTCGCCCTCAGACGAGTCGGATCTCCCTTTGGGCCGCCTCCCCGCATCG
ATACCGTCGACCTCGATCGAGACCTAGAAAAACATGGAGCAATCACAAGTAGCAATACAGCAGCTACCAA
TGCTGATTGTGCCTGGCTAGAAGCACAAGAGGAGGAGGAGGTGGGTTTTCCAGTCACACCTCAGGTACCT
TTAAGACCAATGACTTACAAGGCAGCTGTAGATCTTAGCCACTTTTTAAAAGAAAAGGGGGGACTGGAAG
GGCTAATTCACTCCCAACGAAGACAAGATATCCTTGATCTGTGGATCTACCACACACAAGGCTACTTCCC
TGATTGGCAGAACTACACACCAGGGCCAGGGATCAGATATCCACTGACCTTTGGATGGTGCTACAAGCTA
GTACCAGTTGAGCAAGAGAAGGTAGAAGAAGCCAATGAAGGAGAGAACACCCGCTTGTTACACCCTGTGA
GCCTGCATGGGATGGATGACCCGGAGAGAGAAGTATTAGAGTGGAGGTTTGACAGCCGCCTAGCATTTCA
TCACATGGCCCGAGAGCTGCATCCGGACTGTACTGGGTCTCTCTGGTTAGACCAGATCTGAGCCTGGGAG
CTCTCTGGCTAACTAGGGAACCCACTGCTTAAGCCTCAATAAAGCTTGCCTTGAGTGCTTCAAGTAGTGT
GTGCCCGTCTGTTGTGTGACTCTGGTAACTAGAGATCCCTCAGACCCTTTTAGTCAGTGTGGAAAATCTC
TAGCAGCATGTGAGCAAAAGGCCAGCAAAAGGCCAGGAACCGTAAAAAGGCCGCGTTGCTGGCGTTTTTC
CATAGGCTCCGCCCCCCTGACGAGCATCACAAAAATCGACGCTCAAGTCAGAGGTGGCGAAACCCGACAG
GACTATAAAGATACCAGGCGTTTCCCCCTGGAAGCTCCCTCGTGCGCTCTCCTGTTCCGACCCTGCCGCT
TACCGGATACCTGTCCGCCTTTCTCCCTTCGGGAAGCGTGGCGCTTTCTCATAGCTCACGCTGTAGGTAT
CTCAGTTCGGTGTAGGTCGTTCGCTCCAAGCTGGGCTGTGTGCACGAACCCCCCGTTCAGCCCGACCGCT
GCGCCTTATCCGGTAACTATCGTCTTGAGTCCAACCCGGTAAGACACGACTTATCGCCACTGGCAGCAGC
CACTGGTAACAGGATTAGCAGAGCGAGGTATGTAGGCGGTGCTACAGAGTTCTTGAAGTGGTGGCCTAAC
TACGGCTACACTAGAAGAACAGTATTTGGTATCTGCGCTCTGCTGAAGCCAGTTACCTTCGGAAAAAGAG
TTGGTAGCTCTTGATCCGGCAAACAAACCACCGCTGGTAGCGGTGGTTTTTTTGTTTGCAAGCAGCAGAT
TACGCGCAGAAAAAAAGGATCTCAAGAAGATCCTTTGATCTTTTCTACGGGGTCTGACGCTCAGTGGAAC
GAAAACTCACGTTAAGGGATTTTGGTCATGAGATTATCAAAAAGGATCTTCACCTAGATCCTTTTAAATT
AAAAATGAAGTTTTAAATCAATCTAAAGTATATATGAGTAAACTTGGTCTGACAGTTACCAATGCTTAAT
CAGTGAGGCACCTATCTCAGCGATCTGTCTATTTCGTTCATCCATAGTTGCCTGACTCCCCGTCGTGTAG
ATAACTACGATACGGGAGGGCTTACCATCTGGCCCCAGTGCTGCAATGATACCGCGAGACCCACGCTCAC
CGGCTCCAGATTTATCAGCAATAAACCAGCCAGCCGGAAGGGCCGAGCGCAGAAGTGGTCCTGCAACTTT
ATCCGCCTCCATCCAGTCTATTAATTGTTGCCGGGAAGCTAGAGTAAGTAGTTCGCCAGTTAATAGTTTG
CGCAACGTTGTTGCCATTGCTACAGGCATCGTGGTGTCACGCTCGTCGTTTGGTATGGCTTCATTCAGCT
CCGGTTCCCAACGATCAAGGCGAGTTACATGATCCCCCATGTTGTGCAAAAAAGCGGTTAGCTCCTTCGG
TCCTCCGATCGTTGTCAGAAGTAAGTTGGCCGCAGTGTTATCACTCATGGTTATGGCAGCACTGCATAAT
TCTCTTACTGTCATGCCATCCGTAAGATGCTTTTCTGTGACTGGTGAGTACTCAACCAAGTCATTCTGAG
AATAGTGTATGCGGCGACCGAGTTGCTCTTGCCCGGCGTCAATACGGGATAATACCGCGCCACATAGCAG
AACTTTAAAAGTGCTCATCATTGGAAAACGTTCTTCGGGGCGAAAACTCTCAAGGATCTTACCGCTGTTG
AGATCCAGTTCGATGTAACCCACTCGTGCACCCAACTGATCTTCAGCATCTTTTACTTTCACCAGCGTTT
CTGGGTGAGCAAAAACAGGAAGGCAAAATGCCGCAAAAAAGGGAATAAGGGCGACACGGAAATGTTGAAT
ACTCATACTCTTCCTTTTTCAATATTATTGAAGCATTTATCAGGGTTATTGTCTCATGAGCGGATACATA
TTTGAATGTATTTAGAAAAATAAACAAATAGGGGTTCCGCGCACATTTCCCCGAAAAGTGCCACCTGAC
